>Addgene plasmid #91496 | pHH0103_ITSN2-4/5 | addgene full sequence | sequence record 192390 | Addgene NGS Result
AAAAATAGGCGTATCACGAGGCCCTTTCGTCTTCAAGAATTCCCGACACCATCGAATGGTGCAAAACCTT
TCGCGGTATGGCATGATAGCGCCCGGAAGAGAGTCAATTCAGGGTGGTGAATGTGAAACCAGTAACGTTA
TACGATGTCGCAGAGTATGCCGGTGTCTCTTATCAGACCGTTTCCCGCGTGGTGAACCAGGCCAGCCACG
TTTCTGCGAAAACGCGGGAAAAAGTGGAAGCGGCGATGGCGGAGCTGAATTACATTCCCAACCGCGTGGC
ACAACAACTGGCGGGCAAACAGTCGTTGCTGATTGGCGTTGCCACCTCCAGTCTGGCCCTGCACGCGCCG
TCGCAAATTGTCGCGGCGATTAAATCTCGCGCCGATCAACTGGGTGCCAGCGTGGTGGTGTCGATGGTAG
AACGAAGCGGCGTCGAAGCCTGTAAAGCGGCGGTGCACAATCTTCTCGCGCAACGCGTCAGTGGGCTGAT
CATTAACTATCCGCTGGATGACCAGGATGCCATTGCTGTGGAAGCTGCCTGCACTAATGTTCCGGCGTTA
TTTCTTGATGTCTCTGACCAGACACCCATCAACAGTATTATTTTCTCCCATGAAGACGGTACGCGACTGG
GCGTGGAGCATCTGGTCGCATTGGGTCACCAGCAAATCGCGCTGTTAGCGGGCCCATTAAGTTCTGTCTC
GGCGCGTCTGCGTCTGGCTGGCTGGCATAAATATCTCACTCGCAATCAAATTCAGCCGATAGCGGAACGG
GAAGGCGACTGGAGTGCCATGTCCGGTTTTCAACAAACCATGCAAATGCTGAATGAGGGCATCGTTCCCA
CTGCGATGCTGGTTGCCAACGATCAGATGGCGCTGGGCGCAATGCGCGCCATTACCGAGTCCGGGCTGCG
CGTTGGTGCGGATATCTCGGTAGTGGGATACGACGATACCGAAGACAGCTCATGTTATATCCCGCCGTTA
ACCACCATCAAACAGGATTTTCGCCTGCTGGGGCAAACCAGCGTGGACCGCTTGCTGCAACTCTCTCAGG
GCCAGGCGGTGAAGGGCAATCAGCTGTTGCCCGTCTCACTGGTGAAAAGAAAAACCACCCTGGCGCCCAA
TACGCAAACCGCCTCTCCCCGCGCGTTGGCCGATTCATTAATGCAGCTGGCACGACAGGTTTCCCGACTG
GAAAGCGGGCAGTGAGCGCAACGCAATTAATGTAAGTTAGCTCACTCATTAGGCACAATTCTCATGTTTG
ACAGCTTATCATCGACTGCACGGTGCACCAATGCTTCTGGCGTCAGGCAGCCATCGGAAGCTGTGGTATG
GCTGTGCAGGTCGTAAATCACTGCATAATTCGTGTCGCTCAAGGCGCACTCCCGTTCTGGATAATGTTTT
TTGCGCCGACATCATAACGGTTCTGGCAAATATTCTGAAATGAGCTGTTGACAATTAATCATCGGCTCGT
ATAATGTGTGGAATTGTGAGCGGATAACAATTTCACACAGGAAACAGCCAGTCCGTTTAGGTGTTTTCAC
GAGCACTTCACCAACAAGGACCATAGATTATGAAAATCGAAGAACACCATCACCATCACCATTCCAGCGG
TAAGCTTATGTCCCCTATACTAGGTTATTGGAAAATTAAGGGCCTTGTGCAACCCACTCGACTTCTTTTG
GAATATCTTGAAGAAAAATATGAAGAGCATTTGTATGAGCGCGATGAAGGTGATAAATGGCGAAACAAAA
AGTTTGAATTGGGTTTGGAGTTTCCCAATCTTCCTTATTATATTGATGGTGATGTTAAATTAACACAGTC
TATGGCCATCATACGTTATATAGCTGACAAGCACAACATGTTGGGTGGTTGTCCAAAAGAGCGTGCAGAG
ATTTCAATGCTTGAAGGAGCGGTTTTGGATATTAGATACGGTGTTTCGAGAATTGCATATAGTAAAGACT
TTGAAACTCTCAAAGTTGATTTTCTTAGCAAGCTACCTGAAATGCTGAAAATGTTCGAAGATCGTTTATG
TCATAAAACATATTTAAATGGTGATCATGTAACCCATCCTGACTTCATGTTGTATGACGCTCTTGATGTT
GTTTTATACATGGACCCAATGTGCCTGGATGCGTTCCCAAAATTAGTTTGTTTTAAAAAACGTATTGAAG
CTATCCCACAAATTGATAAGTACTTGAAATCCAGCAAGTATATAGCATGGCCTTTGCAGGGCTGGCAAGC
CACGTTTGGTGGTGGCGACCATCCTCCAAAATCGGATCTGGAAGTTCTGTTCCAGGGGCCCCTGTCCAGC
GGTCTGGTTCCGCGTGGTTCCGGTACCGCGGCCCAGCCGGCCATGGCCCAGGGCGCGCTGGAAATTGCCC
AGGTTACCTCTGCCTATGTTGCATCTGGTTCCGAACAACTGTCTCTGGCACCAGGTCAACTGATTCTGAT
TCTGAAAAAAAACACCTCCGGTTGGTGGCAAGGTGAACTGCAAGCCCGTGGTAAAAAACGTCAGAAAGGT
TGGTTTCCAGCCTCCCATGTTAAACTGCTGGGTGCGGCCGCATA
[142 nt withheld, positions 2565-2706]
C
[98 nt withheld, positions 2708-2805]
AGTTTGTACTGGTGACGAAACTCAGTGTCTAGCTAGAGTGGC
[149 nt withheld, positions 2848-2996]
T
[41 nt withheld, positions 2998-3038]
T
[62 nt withheld, positions 3040-3101]
A
[35 nt withheld, positions 3103-3137]
CCTCCCTCAATCGGTTGAATGTCGCCCTTTTGTCTTTGGCGCTGGTAAACCATATGAA
[86 nt withheld, positions 3196-3281]
T
[54 nt withheld, positions 3283-3336]
CTAGCGCCGCCCTATACCTTGTCTGCCTCCCCGCGTTGCGTCGCGGTGCATGGAGCCGGGCCACCTCGAC
CTGAATGGAAGCCGGCGGCACCTCGCTAACGGATTCACCACTCCAAGAATTGGAGCCAATCAATTCTTGC
GGAGAACTGTGAATGCGCAAACCAACCCTTGGCAGAACATATCCATCGCGTCCGCCATCTCCAGCAGCCG
CACGCGGCGCATCTCGGGCAGCGTTGGGTCCTGGCCACGGGTGCGCATGATCGTGCTCCTGTCGTTGAGG
ACCCGGCTAGGCTGGCGGGGTTGCCTTACTGGTTAGCAGAATGAATCACCGATACGCGAGCGAACGTGAA
GCGACTGCTGCTGCAAAACGTCTGCGACCTGAGCAACAACATGAATGGTCTTCGGTTTCCGTGTTTCGTA
AAGTCTGGAAACGCGGAAGTCAGCGCCCTGCACCATTATGTTCCGGATCTGCATCGCAGGATGCTGCTGG
CTACCCTGTGGAACACCTACATCTGTATTAACGAAGCGCTGGCATTGACCCTGAGTGATTTTTCTCTGGT
CCCGCCGCATCCATACCGCCAGTTGTTTACCCTCACAACGTTCCAGTAACCGGGCATGTTCATCATCAGT
AACCCGTATCGTGAGCATCCTCTCTCGTTTCATCGGTATCATTACCCCCATGAACAGAAATCCCCCTTAC
ACGGAGGCATCAGTGACCAAACAGGAAAAAACCGCCCTTAACATGGCCCGCTTTATCAGAAGCCAGACAT
TAACGCTTCTGGAGAAACTCAACGAGCTGGACGCGGATGAACAGGCAGACATCTGTGAATCGCTTCACGA
CCACGCTGATGAGCTTTACCGCAGGATCCGCGAAATTGTAAGCGTTAATATTTTGTTAAAATTCGCGTTA
AATTTTTGTTAAATCAGCTCATTTTTTAACCAATAGGCCGAAATCGGCAAAATCCCTTATAAATCAAAAG
AATAGACCGAGATAGGGT
[37 nt withheld, positions 4335-4371]
AAAGAACGTGGACTCCAACGTCAAAGG
[49 nt withheld, positions 4399-4447]
T
[91 nt withheld, positions 4449-4539]
G
[124 nt withheld, positions 4541-4664]
CGCGGATCCTGCCTCGCGCGTTTCGGTGATGACGGTGAAAACCTCTGACACATGCAGCTCCCGGAGACGG
TCACAGCTTGTCTGTAAGCGGATGCCGGGAGCAGACAAGCCCGTCAGGGCGCGTCAGCGGGTGTTGGCGG
GTGTCGGGGCGCAGCCATGACCCAGTCACGTAGCGATAGCGGAGTGTATACTGGCTTAACTATGCGGCAT
CAGAGCAGATTGTACTGAGAGTGCACCATATGCGGTGTGAAATACCGCACAGATGCGTAAGGAGAAAATA
CCGCATCAGGCGCTCTTCCGCTTCCTCGCTCACTGACTCGCTGCGCTCGGTCGTTCGGCTGCGGCGAGCG
GTATCAGCTCACTCAAAGGCGGTAATACGGTTATCCACAGAATCAGGGGATAACGCAGGAAAGAACATGT
GAGCAAAAGGCCAGCAAAAGGCCAGGAACCGTAAAAAGGCCGCGTTGCTGGCGTTTTTCCATAGGCTCCG
CCCCCCTGACGAGCATCACAAAAATCGACGCTCAAGTCAGAGGTGGCGAAACCCGACAGGACTATAAAGA
TACCAGGGTTTCCCCCTGGAAGCTCCCTCGTGCGCTCTCCTGTTCCGACCCTGCCGCTTACCGGATACCT
GTCCGCCTTTCTCCCTTCGGGAAGCGTGGCGCTTTCTCATAGCTCACGCTGTAGGTATCTCAGTTCGGTG
TAGGTCGTTCGCTCCAAGCTGGGCTGTGTGCACGAACCCCCCGTTCAGCCCGACCGCTGCGCCTTATCCG
GTAACTATCGTCTTGAGTCCAACCCGGTAAGACACGACTTATCGCCACTGGCAGCAGCCACTGGTAACAG
GATTAGCAGAGCGAGGTATGTAGGCGGTGCTACAGAGTTCTTGAAGTGGTGGCCTAACTACGGCTACACT
AGAAGGACAGTATTTGGTATCTGCGCTCTGCTGAAGCCAGTTACCTTCGGAAAAAGAGTTGGTAGCTCTT
GATCCGGCAAACAAACCACCGCTGGTAGCGGTGGTTTTTTTGTTTGCAAGCAGCAGATTACGCGCAGAAA
AAAAGGATCTCAAGAAGATCCTTTGATCTTTTCTACGGGGTCTGACGCTCAGTGGAACGAAAACTCACGT
TAAGGGATTTTGGTCATGAGATTATCAAAAAGGATCTTCACCTAGATCCTTTTAAATTAAAAATGAAGTT
TTAAATCAATCTAAAGTATATATGAGTAAACTTGGTCTGACAGTTACCAATGCTTAATCAGTGAGGCACC
TATCTCAGCGATCTGTCTATTTCGTTCATCCATAGTTGCCTGACTCCCCGTCGTGTAGATAACTACGATA
CGGGAGGGCTTACCATCTGGCCCCAGTGCTGCAATGATACCGCGAGACCCACGCTCACCGGCTCCAGATT
TATCAGCAATAAACCAGCCAGCCGGAAGGGCCGAGCGCAGAAGTGGTCCTGCAACTTTATCCGCCTCCAT
CCAGTCTATTAATTGTTGCCGGGAAGCTAGAGTAAGTAGTTCGCCAGTTAATAGTTTGCGCAACGTTGTT
GCCATTGCTGCAGGCATCGTGGTGTCACGCTCGTCGTTTGGTATGGCTTCATTCAGCTCCGGTTCCCAAC
GATCAAGGCGAGTTACATGATCCCCCATATTGTGCAAAAAAGCGGTTAGCTCCTTCGGTCCTCCGATCGT
TGTCAGAAGTAAGTTGGCCGCAGTGTTATCACTCATGGTTATGGCAGCACTGCATAATTCTCTTACTGTC
ATGCCATCCGTAAGATGCTTTTCTGTGACTGGTGAGTACTCAACCAAGTCATTCTGAGAATAGTGTATGC
GGCGACCGAGTTGCTCTTGCCCGGCGTCAACACGGGATAATACCGCGCCACATAGCAGAACTTTAAAAGT
GCTCATCATTGGAAAACGTTCTTCGGGGCGAAAACTCTCAAGGATCTTACCGCTGTTGAGATCCAGTTCG
ATGTAACCCACTCGTGCACCCAACTGATCTTCAGCATCTTTTACTTTCACCAGCGTTTCTGGGTGAGCAA
AAACAGGAAGGCAAAATGCCGCAAAAAAGGGAATAAGGGCGACACGGAAATGTTGAATACTCATACTCTT
CCTTTTTCAATATTATTGAAGCATTTATCAGGGTTATTGTCTCATGAGCGGATACATATTTGAATGTATT
TAGAAAAATAAACAAATAGGGGTTCCGCGCACATTTCCCCGAAAAGTGCCACCTGACGTCTAAGAAACCA
TTATTATCATGACATTAACCTAT
Features (pLannotate 1.2.2; 21 found; start..end, strand, type, name):
     45..122     +  promoter       lacIq promoter: lacI (mutant); In the lacIq allele, a single base change in the promoter boosts expression of the lacI gene about 10-fold.
    123..1205    +  CDS            lacI: lac repressor; lacI; The lac repressor binds to the lac operator to inhibit transcription in E. coli. This inhibition can be relieved by adding lactose or isopropyl-β-D-thiogalactopyranoside (IPTG).
   1218..1239    +  protein_bind   CAP binding site: CAP binding activates transcription in the presence of cAMP. E. coli catabolite activator protein
   1258..1275    +  promoter       tet promoter (fragment): E. coli promoter for tetracycline efflux protein gene
   1448..1476    +  promoter       tac promoter: strong E. coli promoter; hybrid between the trp and lac UV5 promoters
   1484..1500    +  protein_bind   lac operator: The lac repressor binds to the lac operator to inhibit transcription in E. coli. This inhibition can be relieved by adding lactose or isopropyl-β-D-thiogalactopyranoside (IPTG). lac repressor encoded by lacI
   1585..1602    +  CDS            6xHis: 6xHis affinity tag
   1618..2271    +  CDS            GST26_SCHJA: Experimental evidence at protein level: Swiss-Prot protein existence level 1. GST isoenzymes appear to play a central role in the parasite detoxification system. Other functions are also suspected including a role in increasing the solubility of haematin in the parasite gut. From Schistosoma japonicum (Blood fluke).
   2332..2562    +  CDS            ITSN2 (fragment): ITSN2_HUMAN - Also known as KIAA1256, SH3D1B, SWAP. Experimental evidence at protein level: Swiss-Prot protein existence level 1. Adapter protein that may provide indirect link between the endocytic membrane traffic and the actin assembly machinery. May regulate the formation of clathrin-coated vesicles (CCPs). Seems to be involved in CCPs maturation including invagination or budding. Involved in endocytosis of integrin beta-1 (ITGB1) and transferrin receptor (TFR). Plays a role in dendrite formation by melanocytes (PubMed:23999003). From Homo sapiens (Human).
   2569..2616    +  terminator     fd terminator (sequence withheld): central terminator from bacteriophage fd (Otsuka and Kunisawa, 1982)
   2621..2833    +  CDS            M13 gene III (fragment) (sequence partly withheld): pIII; III; minor coat protein
   2848..3318    +  CDS            M13 gene III (fragment) (sequence partly withheld): pIII; III; minor coat protein
   3340..3410    +  CDS            TcR (fragment): tetracycline efflux protein; tet; confers resistance to tetracycline
   3652..4032    -  CDS            YPB1_ECOLX: Protein predicted: Swiss-Prot protein existence level 4. From Escherichia coli.
   4049..4200    +  CDS            rop (fragment): Rop protein, which maintains plasmids at low copy number; rop
   4236..4664    -  rep_origin     f1 ori (sequence partly withheld): f1 bacteriophage origin of replication; arrow indicates direction of (+) strand synthesis
   4673..4712    +  CDS            rop (fragment): Rop protein, which maintains plasmids at low copy number; rop
   4814..4954    +  misc_feature   bom: basis of mobility region from pBR322
   5140..5727    -  rep_origin     ori: high-copy-number ColE1/pMB1/pBR322/pUC origin of replication
   5901..6758    -  CDS            bla: BLAT_ECOLX - Experimental evidence at protein level: Swiss-Prot protein existence level 1. TEM-type are the most prevalent beta-lactamases in enterobacteria; they hydrolyze the beta-lactam bond in susceptible beta-lactam antibiotics, thus conferring resistance to penicillins and cephalosporins. TEM-3 and TEM-4 are capable of hydrolyzing cefotaxime and ceftazidime. TEM-5 is capable of hydrolyzing ceftazidime. TEM-6 is capable of hydrolyzing ceftazidime and aztreonam. TEM-8/CAZ-2, TEM- 16/CAZ-7 and TEM-24/CAZ-6 are markedly active against ceftazidime. IRT- 4 shows resistance to beta-lactamase in
   6759..6863    -  promoter       AmpR promoter: bla
