[The description below was written by a language model from this plasmid's Addgene catalogue record and pLannotate feature annotations shown in this document.]
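Description:
pHH0103_ITSN2-4/5 is a 6.9 kb bacterial expression plasmid built on the pHH0103 backbone for producing and purifying a single SH3 domain from human intersectin-2 (ITSN2). The name suggests the fourth of the protein's five SH3 domains, although the record does not spell this out. The plasmid replicates in E. coli from a ColE1/pMB1-type origin and is selected with ampicillin through the TEM beta-lactamase gene (bla) and its native promoter. The catalogue lists it as low copy. The rop gene appears only as fragments interrupted by an f1 phage origin, and a pBR322 bom site is also present.

The expression cassette is driven by the tac promoter with a downstream lac operator. The plasmid also carries lacI under the lacIq promoter, so transcription is repressed until it is induced with IPTG or lactose. The reading frame begins with a 6xHis tag, followed by Schistosoma japonicum glutathione S-transferase and then the ITSN2 fragment of about 230 bp, which was cloned between SfiI and NotI sites. The resulting His-GST-SH3 fusion can be purified by either metal-chelate or glutathione affinity. An fd phage terminator lies immediately after the insert.

Downstream of that terminator are two fragments of M13 gene III, and remnants of the tetracycline resistance gene and its promoter are also annotated. Together with the f1 origin, these elements suggest the backbone derives from a phagemid display vector, but they do not appear to be part of the expressed product here. The plasmid belongs to a collection used to survey the binding specificities of the human SH3 domain family.
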