Addgene plasmid #91496: pHH0103_ITSN2-4/5
Purpose: Protein expression and purification of human SH3 domain construct ITSN2-4/5
Depositing lab: Sachdev Sidhu. Depositing organization: University of Toronto. Publication: Comprehensive Analysis of the Human SH3 Domain Family Reveals a Wide Variety of Non-canonical Specificities. Teyra J, Huang H, Jain S, Guan X, Dong A, Liu Y, Tempel W, Min J, Tong Y, Kim PM, Bader GD, Sidhu SS. Structure. 2017 Oct 3;25(10):1598-1610.e3. doi: 10.1016/j.str.2017.07.017. Epub 2017 Sep 7. PubMed 28890361.
Backbone
  Vector backbone: pHH0103
  Vector type: Bacterial Expression
Growth in bacteria
  Bacterial resistance: Ampicillin, 100 μg/mL
  Growth temperature: 37°C
  Growth strain: DH5alpha
  Copy number: Low Copy
Gene/Insert
  Gene/Insert name: ITSN2-4/5
  Species: H. sapiens (human)
  Insert size (bp): 236
  Entrez Gene: ITSN2 (a.k.a. PRO2015, SH3D1B, SH3P18, SWA, SWAP)
  Cloning method: Restriction Enzyme; 5′ cloning site Sfi1 (unknown if destroyed); 3′ cloning site Not1 (unknown if destroyed)
Terms and licenses: Academic/Nonprofit Terms; Industry Terms: Not Available to Industry
How to cite: pHH0103_ITSN2-4/5 was a gift from Sachdev Sidhu (Addgene plasmid # 91496 ; http://n2t.net/addgene:91496 ; RRID:Addgene_91496)
