>Addgene plasmid #91496 | pHH0103_ITSN2-4/5 | depositor partial sequence | sequence record 175984 | insert sequence
GGTACCGAATTCGGATCCGCGCGCTGGAAATTGCCCAGGTTACCTCTGCCTATGTTGCATCTGGTTCCGA
ACAACTGTCTCTGGCACCAGGTCAACTGATTCTGATTCTGAAAAAAAACACCTCCGGTTGGTGGCAAGGT
GAACTGCAAGCCCGTGGTAAAAAACGTCAGAAAGGTTGGTTTCCAGCCTCCCATGTTAAACTGCTGGGTG
CGGCCGCTAGCTAAGTCGACGAGCTC
